Addgene plasmid #218302: pICOZ-MAG-K241R
Purpose: Mammalian expression vector for expression of MAG transposase mutant
Depositing lab: Haoyi Wang. Depositing organization: Institute of Zoology, Chinese Academy of Sciences. Publication: Heterologous survey of 130 DNA transposons in human cells highlights their functional divergence and expands the genome engineering toolbox. Zhang T, Tan S, Tang N, Li Y, Zhang C, Sun J, Guo Y, Gao H, Cai Y, Sun W, Wang C, Fu L, Ma H, Wu Y, Hu X, Zhang X, Gee P, Yan W, Zhao Y, Chen Q, Guo B, Wang H, Zhang YE. Cell. 2024 Jul 11;187(14):3741-3760.e30. doi: 10.1016/j.cell.2024.05.007. Epub 2024 Jun 5. PubMed 38843831.
Backbone
  Vector backbone: pICOZ
  Vector type: Mammalian Expression
Growth in bacteria
  Bacterial resistance: Bleocin (Zeocin), 50 μg/mL
  Growth temperature: 37°C
  Growth strain: DH5alpha
  Copy number: Low Copy
Gene/Insert
  Gene/Insert name: K241R mutant of MAG transposase
  Species: Synthetic
  Cloning method: Restriction Enzyme; 5′ cloning site Unknown (unknown if destroyed); 3′ cloning site Unknown (unknown if destroyed)
Terms and licenses: Academic/Nonprofit Terms; Industry Terms: Not Available to Industry
How to cite: pICOZ-MAG-K241R was a gift from Haoyi Wang (Addgene plasmid # 218302 ; http://n2t.net/addgene:218302 ; RRID:Addgene_218302)
