[The description below was written by a language model from this plasmid's Addgene catalogue record and pLannotate feature annotations shown in this document.]
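Description:
pICOZ-MAG-K241R is a compact (about 3.2 kb) mammalian expression plasmid built on the pICOZ backbone and designed to produce a point mutant (K241R) of the MAG DNA transposase in cultured mammalian cells. The insert is listed as synthetic. The automated annotation does not label the transposase coding sequence itself, but the roughly 1.1 kb unannotated interval between the T7 and SP6 promoters is where it would be expected to lie. Expression is driven by the human cytomegalovirus immediate-early enhancer and promoter, with the enhancer spanning the numbering origin of the circular sequence, and transcripts are terminated by the bovine growth hormone polyadenylation signal. The flanking T7 and SP6 phage promoters, oriented toward the insert from either side, are standard sites for in vitro transcription or sequencing. A very short match to a truncated HIV-1 5' LTR just downstream of the CMV promoter and a small lacZα fragment appear to be leftover or incidental sequence matches rather than functional elements. Nothing else in the record suggests a lentiviral design.

For propagation in E. coli, the plasmid carries a ColE1/pUC-type origin and the Sh ble gene, which confers Zeocin/bleomycin resistance and is transcribed here from the bacterial bla (AmpR) promoter. The catalogue entry lists the plasmid as low copy, whereas the annotated origin is of the high-copy family, so the two sources differ on this point. No mammalian selection marker, epitope tag or reporter is annotated. The plasmid comes from a large survey of DNA transposons tested in human cells for genome engineering. It would therefore serve as a helper plasmid supplying transposase in trans, presumably alongside a separate donor carrying the matching transposon ends. The record does not state what effect the K241R substitution has on activity.
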