Features (pLannotate 1.2.2; 10 found; start..end, strand, type, name):
     48..251     +  promoter       CMV promoter: human cytomegalovirus (CMV) immediate early promoter
    247..280     +  LTR            5' LTR (truncated) (fragment): truncated 5' long terminal repeat (LTR) from HIV-1
    296..314     +  promoter       T7 promoter: promoter for bacteriophage T7 RNA polymerase
   1425..1443    -  promoter       SP6 promoter: promoter for bacteriophage SP6 RNA polymerase
   1469..1693    +  polyA_signal   bGH poly(A) signal: bovine growth hormone polyadenylation signal
   1758..2346    -  rep_origin     ori: high-copy-number ColE1/pMB1/pBR322/pUC origin of replication
   2371..2745    -  CDS            BleoR: antibiotic-binding protein; Sh ble from Streptoalloteichus hindustanus; confers resistance to bleomycin, phleomycin, and Zeocin™
   2746..2808    -  promoter       AmpR promoter: bla
   2844..2862    -  CDS            lacZα (fragment): LacZα fragment of β-galactosidase; lacZ fragment
   2885..47      +  enhancer       CMV enhancer (across the origin): human cytomegalovirus immediate early enhancer
>Addgene plasmid #218302 | pICOZ-MAG-K241R | addgene full sequence | sequence record 443602 | Addgene NGS Result
TTCCTACTTGGCAGTACATCTACGTATTAGTCATCGCTATTACCATGGTGATGCGGTTTTGGCAGTACAT
CAATGGGCGTGGATAGCGGTTTGACTCACGGGGATTTCCAAGTCTCCACCCCATTGACGTCAATGGGAGT
TTGTTTTGGCACCAAAATCAACGGGACTTTCCAAAATGTCGTAACAACTCCGCCCCATTGACGCAAATGG
GCGGTAGGCGTGTACGGTGGGAGGTCTATATAAGCAGAGCTCTCTGGCTAACTAGAGAACCCACTGCTTA
CTGGCTTATCGAAATTAATACGACTCACTATAGGGAGACCCAAGCTTGGTACCGAGCTCGGATCCACTAG
TAACGGCCGCCAGTGTGCTGGAATTCGCCGCCACCATGGGTCGTTCAGCGCATAGCACCCAACAACAGCG
CCTGGACATTAAACGCTTAAGCGCCGCCGGTTATAGCCAACGCAAAATTGCGGAAATCCTGGGCCGCAGC
AAGACCTTTGTGTATAACGCCCTGCATAGCACCGGCACCAAAATTCCTACTGGCCGCCCTCGTAAAACTA
GCGCGCGTGATGATGCACGTATGACCCGTCTGTGTAAAGCCGACCCGTTTAAAAGCGCGCGCGCCATTCG
TGATGAACTGCAGCTGAGCGTTAGCGATCGCACCGTTCAACGTCGCCTGTTCGAGAATAATCTGGTGGGC
CGCAATCCTCGTAAAGTGCCTCTGCTGCGTCGTTGTCATGTGCAGGCACGCTTACAATTTGCGCGCGAGC
ACTATGATTGGGCGGGCGAGAACTTAAACAAATGGCGCAACGTGCTGTGGAGCGATGAGAGCAAAGTGAA
CCTGGTGGGCAGCGATGGCAAACGTTTTGTGCGCCGCCCTAAGAATACCGCGTATCGCCCTCAGTATACC
CTGAAAACCGTGAAACATGGCGGCGGCAACATTATGGTGTGGGCGTGCTTCTCATGGTATGGCGTGGGCC
CTATCTTCTGGATCAAAGACATCATGGATCAGCATCGCTACCTGAACATTATTCAGACCGTGATGCTGCC
TCACGCCGAATGGGAAATGCCTCTGAAGTGGCAGTTCATGCATGATAACGACCCGAGGCATACCGCCAAA
GCGGTGAAGAAATGGTTCGTGGACCAGAAGATTGATGTGATGAACTGGCCTGCGCAGAGCCCTGATCTGA
ACCCGATCGAAAACCTGTGGAAGATTGTGAAGGCCAAGCTGCCTCCTGCAGGTTCACGCACCAAAGAGAA
ACTGTGGAAGCATATTGAAAACGCGTGGTACAGCATACCTCCGAGCACCTGTAAAAGCCTGGTGGAAAGC
ATGCCGAAACGTATGCGCGCGGTGATTCGCAATAACGGCCATGCGACCAAATATTGATGAGCGGCCGCTC
GAGCATGCATCTAGAGGGCCCTATTCTATAGTGTCACCTAAATGCTAGAGCTCGCTGATCAGCCTCGACT
GTGCCTTCTAGTTGCCAGCCATCTGTTGTTTGCCCCTCCCCCGTGCCTTCCTTGACCCTGGAAGGTGCCA
CTCCCACTGTCCTTTCCTAATAAAATGAGGAAATTGCATCGCATTGTCTGAGTAGGTGTCATTCTATTCT
GGGGGGTGGGGTGGGGCAGGACAGCAAGGGGGAGGATTGGGAAGACAATAGCAGGCATGCTGGGGATGCG
GTGGGCTCTATGGCGGTCATAGCTGTTTCCTGTGTGGGATATCCTCGAGACAGTGGGCCCGTTTAAACAC
ATGTGTTTTTCCATAGGCTCCGCCCCCCTGACGAGCATCACAAAAATCGACGCTCAAGTCAGAGGTGGCG
AAACCCGACAGGACTATAAAGATACCAGGCGTTTCCCCCTGGAAGCTCCCTCGTGCGCTCTCCTGTTCCG
ACCCTGCCGCTTACCGGATACCTGTCCGCCTTTCTCCCTTCGGGAAGCGTGGCGCTTTCTCATAGCTCAC
GCTGTAGGTATCTCAGTTCGGTGTAGGTCGTTCGCTCCAAGCTGGGCTGTGTGCACGAACCCCCCGTTCA
GCCCGACCGCTGCGCCTTATCCGGTAACTATCGTCTTGAGTCCAACCCGGTAAGACACGACTTATCGCCA
CTGGCAGCAGCCACTGGTAACAGGATTAGCAGAGCGAGGTATGTAGGCGGTGCTACAGAGTTCTTGAAGT
GGTGGCCTAACTACGGCTACACTAGAAGAACAGTATTTGGTATCCGCGCTCTGCTGAAGCCAGTTACCTT
CGGAAAAAGAGTTGGTAGCTCTTGATCCGGCAAAAAAACCACCGCTGGTAGCGGTGGTTTTTTTGTTTGC
AAGCAGCAGATTACGCGCAGGAAAAAAGGATCTCAAGAAGATCCTTTGATCTTTTCTACGTCAGTCCTGC
TCCTCGGCCACGAAGTGCACGCAGTTGCCGGCCGGGTCGCGCAGGGCGAACTCCCGCCCCCACGGCTGCT
CGCCGATCTCGGTCATGGCCGGCCCGGAGGCGTCCCGGAAGTTCGTGGACACGACCTCCGACCACTCGGC
GTACAGCTCGTCCAGGCCGCGCACCCACACCCAGGCCAGGGTGTTGTCCGGCACCACCTGGTCCTGGACC
GCGCTGATGAACAGGGTCACGTCGTCCCGGACCACACCGGCGAAGTCGTCCTCCACGAAGTCCCGGGAGA
ACCCGAGCCGGTCGGTCCAGAACTCGACCGCTCCGGCGACGTCGCGCGCGGTGAGCACCGGAACGGCACT
GGTCAACTTGGCCATACTCTTCCTTTTCAATATTATTGAAGCATTTATCAGGGTTATTGTCTCATGAGCG
GATACATAACGCGTCGCGAGGCCATATGGGTTAACCCATGGCCTTGTAAAACGACGGCCAGTCGACGGGC
CAGATATACGCGTTGACATTGATTATTGACTAGTTATTAATAGTAATCAATTACGGGGTCATTAGTTCAT
AGCCCATATATGGAGTTCCGCGTTACATAACTTACGGTAAATGGCCCGCCTGGCTGACCGCCCAACGACC
CCCGCCCATTGACGTCAATAATGACGTATGTTCCCATAGTAACGCCAATAGGGACTTTCCATTGACGTCA
ATGGGTGGAGTATTTACGGTAAACTGCCCACTTGGCAGTACATCAAGTGTATCATATGCCAAGTACGCCC
CCTATTGACGTCAATGACGGTAAATGGCCCGCCTGGCATTATGCCCAGTACATGACCTTATGGGACT
